>Addgene plasmid #159026 | pMSR:MSMEG_0004:Dendra | addgene full sequence | sequence record 315746 | Addgene NGS Result
TGATAGAGTTTGTCCTCCCTATCAGTGATAGATAGGCTTAAGGAGTAATACGACTCACTATAGGGAGAAG
GAGGCCATTATGACCGGGCCCTTCGACGACGACGGTCCCGAGGAGGACGCGCCGGTCCCCGCTCCCCCGG
ATCATCTGGCCGGTCTGCGCGGCATCGATCTGGTGCGTCGCACGCTCGAGGAGGCCCGCGGCGCGGCACG
CAGCCAGGGCAAGGATGTCGGCCGCGGCCGCAGCGGCCCGGCCCGCCGAGTTGGCGGGAACCGCAGGCGC
AGAACCTGGTCGGGGCCGGGACCCGATGCGCGGGACCCGCAACTACTCGGTGCGGTCACCCAGGACCTCG
CGAAATCCCGCGGGTGGAGCGCACGCGTCGCCGAAGGCTCGGTGATCGGCCGGTGGCGTGCGGTGGTCGG
CGACCAGATCGCCGATCACGCGACCCCGACGGCGCTCAACGAAGGCGTGCTGACCGTGACGGCCGAGTCG
ACGGCGTGGGCCACGCAGCTGCGGATGGTGCAGTCACAACTGCTGGCCAAGATCGCCGCGGTGGTCGGCG
ACGGTGTGGTGACCACGTTGAAGATCGTCGGCCCCGCGGGTCCGTCGTGGCGCAAGGGCCGCTACCACGT
CTCGGGACGCGGGCCCCGCGACACCTACGGGAAGCTTGGTGCGGCCGCGGGCAACACGCCTGGCATCAAT
CTGATCAAGGAGGACATGCGTGTCAAGGTGCATATGGAGGGCAACGTGAACGGTCACGCCTTCGTGATCG
AGGGGGAGGGTAAGGGTAAGCCTTACGAAGGGACCCAGACCGCCAACCTCACCGTCAAGGAGGGCGCCCC
TCTCCCATTCTCGTACGATATCCTCACTACCGCGGTGCATTACGGGAACCGCGTGTTCACCAAGTACCCC
GAGGATATCCCTGACTACTTCAAGCAGAGCTTCCCGGAGGGATACTCCTGGGAGCGGACGATGACCTTCG
AAGACAAGGGTATCTGTACGATCCGCAGCGACATCTCGCTGGAAGGGGACTGTTTCTTCCAGAACGTCCG
TTTCAAGGGGACCAACTTTCCGCCGAACGGCCCGGTCATGCAGAAGAAGACCCTCAAGTGGGAGCCGAGC
ACGGAGAAGCTGCACGTTCGGGACGGCCTCCTGGTCGGCAACATCAACATGGCGCTGCTGCTGGAAGGCG
GCGGCCACTACCTATGCGACTTCAAGACCACGTACAAAGCGAAGAAGGTCGTCCAGCTGCCCGACGCGCA
CTTCGTGGACCACCGCATCGAAATCCTGGGGAACGATTCGGACTACAACAAGGTCAAGTTGTACGAGCAC
GCTGTGGCACGCTATAGCCCGCTCCCGTCGCAGGTCTGGTTCGAAGGCGGCGGCGGGGAGAACCTGTATT
TCCAGGACTACAAGGACGACGACGACAAGTGATTTAAATAACCCCTTGGGGCCTCTAAACGGGTCTTGAG
GGGTTTTTTGTTAACTAGCGTACGATCGAATTCCTGCAGCTCACGGTAACTGATGCCGTATTTGCAGTAC
CAGCGTACGGCCCACAGAATGATGTCACGCTGAAAATGCCGGCCTTTGAATGGGTTCATGTGCAGCTCCA
TCAGCAAAAGGGGATGATAAGTTTATCACCACCGACTATTTGCAACAGTGCCGTTGATCGTGCTATGATC
GACTGATGTCATCAGCGGTGGAGTGCAATGTCGTGCAATACGAATGGCGAAAAGCCGAGCTCATCGGTCA
GCTTCTCAACCTTGGGGTTACCCCCGGCGGTGTGCTGCTGGTCCACAGCTCCTTCCGTAGCGTCCGGCCC
CTCGAAGATGGGCCACTTGGACTGATCGAGGCCCTGCGTGCTACGCTGGGTCCGGGAGGGACGCTCGTCA
TGCCCTCGTGGTCAGGTCTGGACGACGAGCCGTTCGATCCTGCCACGTCGCCCGTTACACCGGACCTTGG
AGTTGTCTCTGACACATTCTGGCGCCTGCCAAATGTAAAGCGCAGCGCCCATCCATTTGCCTTTGCGGCA
GCGGGGCCACAGGCAGAGCAGATCATCTCTGATCCATTGCCCCTGCCACCTTACTCGCCTGCAAGCCCGG
TCGCCCGTGTCCATGAACTCGATGGGCAGGTACTTCTCCTCGGCGTGGGACACGATGCCAACACGACGCT
GCATCTTGCCGAGTTGATGGCAAAGGTTCCCTATGGGGTGCCGAGACACTGCACCATTCTTCAGGATGGC
AAGTTGGTACGCGTCGATTATCTCGAGAATGACCACTGCTGTGAGCGCTTTGCCTTGGCGGACAGGTGGC
TCAAGGAGAAGAGCCTTCAGAAGGAAGGTCCAGTCGGTCATGCCTTTGCTCGGTTGATCCGCTCCCGCGA
CATTGTGGCGACAGCCCTGGGTCAACTGGGCCGAGATCCGTTGATCTTCCTGCATCCGCCAGAGGCGGGA
TGCGAAGAATGCGATGCCGCTCGCCAGTCGATTGGCTGAGCTCATGAGCGGAGAACGAGATGACGTTGGA
GGGGCAAGGTCGCGCTGATTGCTGGGGCAACACGGGGGATCCACTAGTTCCATGAGCGTCAGACCCCGTA
GAAAAGATCAAAGGATCTTCTTGAGATCCTTTTTTTCTGCGCGTAATCTGCTGCTTGCAAACAAAAAAAC
CACCGCTACCAGCGGTGGTTTGTTTGCCGGATCAAGAGCTACCAACTCTTTTTCCGAAGGTAACTGGCTT
CAGCAGAGCGCAGATACCAAATACTGTCCTTCTAGTGTAGCCGTAGTTAGGCCACCACTTCAAGAACTCT
GTAGCACCGCCTACATACCTCGCTCTGCTAATCCTGTTACCAGTGGCTGCTGCCAGTGGCGATAAGTCGT
GTCTTACCGGGTTGGACTCAAGACGATAGTTACCGGATAAGGCGCAGCGGTCGGGCTGAACGGGGGGTTC
GTGCACACAGCCCAGCTTGGAGCGAACGACCTACACCGAACTGAGATACCTACAGCGTGAGCTATGAGAA
AGCGCCACGCTTCCCGAGGGGAGAAAGGCGGACAGGTATCCGGTAAGCGGCAGGGTCGGAACAGGAGAGC
GCACGAGGGAGCTTCCAGGGGGAAACGCCTGGTATCTTTATAGTCCTGTCGGGTTTCGCCACCTCTGACT
TGAGCGTCGATTTTTGTGATGCTCGTCAGGGGGGCGGAGCCTATGGAAAAACGCCAGCAACGCGGCCTTT
TTACGGTTCCTGGCCTTTTGCTGGCCTTTTGCTCACATGTTCTTTCCTGCGTTATCCCCTGATTCTGTGG
ATAACCGTATTACCGCCTTTGAGTGAGCTGATACCGCTCGCCGCAGCCGAACGACCGAGCGCAACGCGTG
CGGCCGCGGTACCCGGGGATCCTCTAGAGTCGACCACCAAGGGCACCATCTCTGCTTGGGCCACCCCGTT
GGCCGCAGCCAGCTCGCTGAGAGCCGTGAACGACAGGGCGAACGCCAGCCCGCCGACGGCGAGGGTTCCG
ACCGCTGCAACTCCCGGTGCAACCTTGTCCCGGTCTATTCTCTTCACTGCACCAGCTCCAATCTGGTGTG
AATGCCCCTCGTCTGTTCGCGCAGGCGGGGGGCTCTATTCGTTTGTCAGCATCGAAAGTAGCCAGATCAG
GGATGCGTTGCAACCGCGTATGCCCAGGTCAGAAGAGTCGCACAAGAGTTGCAGACCCCTGGAAAGAAAA
ATGGCCAGAGGGCGAAAACACCCTCTGACCAGCGGAGCGGGCGACGGGAATCGAACCCGCGTAGCTAGTT
TGGAAGAATGGGTGTCTGCCGACCACATATGGGCCGGTCAAGATAGGTTTTTACCCCCTCTCGGCTGCAT
CCTCTAAGTGGAAAGAAATTGCAGGTCGTAGAAGCGCGTTGAAGCCTGAGAGTTGCACAGGAGTTGCAAC
CCGGTAGCCTTGTTCACGACGAGAGGAGACCTAGTTGGCACGTCGCGGATGGGGATCGCTGAAGACTCAG
CGCAGCGGGAGGATCCAAGCCTCATACGTCAACCCGCAGGACGGTGTGAGGTACTACGCGCTGCAGACCT
ACGACAACAAGATGGACGCCGAAGCCTGGCTCGCGGGCGAGAAGCGGCTCATCGAGATGGAGACCTGGAC
CCCTCCACAGGACCGGGCGAAGAAGGCAGCCGCCAGCGCCATCACGCTGGAGGAGTACACCCGGAAGTGG
CTCGTGGAGCGCGACCTCGCAGACGGCACCAGGGATCTGTACAGCGGGCACGCGGAGCGCCGCATCTACC
CGGTGCTAGGTGAAGTGGCGGTCACAGAGATGACGCCAGCTCTGGTGCGTGCGTGGTGGGCCGGGATGGG
TAGGAAGCACCCGACTGCCCGCCGGCATGCCTACAACGTCCTCCGGGCGGTGATGAACACAGCGGTCGAG
GACAAGCTGATCGCAGAGAACCCGTGCCGGATCGAGCAGAAGGCAGCCGATGAGCGCGACGTAGAGGCGC
TGACGCCTGAGGAGCTGGACATCGTCGCCGCTGAGATCTTCGAGCACTACCGGATCGCGGCATACATCCT
GGCGTGGACGAGCCTCCGGTTCGGAGAGCTGATCGAGCTTCGCCGCAAGGACATCGTGGACGACGGCATG
ACGATGAAGCTCCGGGTGCGCCGTGGCGCTTCCCGCGTGGGGAACAAGATCGTCGTTGGCAACGCCAAGA
CCGTCCGGTCGAAGCGTCCTGTGACGGTTCCGCCTCACGTCGCGGAGATGATCCGAGCGCACATGAAGGA
CCGTACGAAGATGAACAAGGGCCCCGAGGCATTCCTGGTGACCACGACGCAGGGCAACCGGCTGTCGAAG
TCCGCGTTCACCAAGTCGCTGAAGCGTGGCTACGCCAAGATCGGTCGGCCGGAACTCCGCATCCACGACC
TCCGCGCTGTCGGCGCTACGTTCGCCGCTCAGGCAGGTGCGACGACCAAGGAGCTGATGGCCCGTCTCGG
TCACACGACTCCTAGGATGGCGATGAAGTACCAGATGGCGTCTGAGGCCCGCGACGAGGCTATCGCTGAG
GCGATGTCCAAGCTGGCCAAGACCTCCTGAAACGCAAAAAGCCCCCCTCCCAAGGACACTGAGTCCTAAA
GAGGGGGGTTTCTTGTCAGTACGCGAAGAACCACGCCTGGCCGCGAGCGCCAGCACCGCCGCTCTGTGCG
GAGACCTGGGCACCAGCCCCGCCGCCGCCAGGAGCATTGCCGTTCCCGCCAGAAATCTAGACGGTGACCA
CAACGCGCCCGCTTTGATCGGGGACGTCGAAATATTGGATCGTCGGCACCGTCACGGCCGTGGGAGGCGG
CACGATCCGCGACGTGATGATCGGCCGCATCCCCACGGTGCTGCGCAGTGAGCTCTACGCCATCCCGGCG
TTGATCTGTGCGTTCGCACGCACAGGCCCGGTGTGAGAAGGGTCTCTGACGAGCGGGAGAACTCCCTATC
AG
Features (pLannotate 1.2.2; 14 found; start..end, strand, type, name):
     15..32      +  promoter       tight TRE promoter (fragment): Tet-responsive promoter PTight, consisting of seven tet operator sequences followed by the minimal CMV promoter
     46..64      +  promoter       T7 promoter: promoter for bacteriophage T7 RNA polymerase
     80..661     +  CDS            Y004_MYCS2: Protein inferred from homology: Swiss-Prot protein existence level 3. From Mycolicibacterium smegmatis (strain ATCC 700084 / mc(2)155) (Mycobacterium smegmatis).
    683..1369    +  CDS            Dendra2: Dendra2 is a photoconvertible green fluorescent protein published in 2006, derived from Dendronephthya sp.. It has high acid sensitivity.
   1409..1429    +  CDS            FLAG (fragment): FLAG® epitope tag, followed by an enterokinase cleavage site
   1438..1480    +  terminator     T7 terminator (fragment): transcription terminator for bacteriophage T7 RNA polymerase
   1686..2486    +  CDS            ApmR: aminoglycoside 3-N-acetyltransferase type IV ; aac(3)IV; confers resistance to apramycin (Paget and Davies, 1996)
   2553..2570    -  misc_feature   MCS (fragment): pBluescript multiple cloning site
   2611..3199    +  rep_origin     ori: high-copy-number ColE1/pMB1/pBR322/pUC origin of replication
   3367..3395    +  misc_feature   MCS (fragment): pUC18/19 multiple cloning site
   3955..5067    +  CDS            33: VINT_BPML5 - Also known as int. Protein inferred from homology: Swiss-Prot protein existence level 3. Integrase is necessary for integration of the phage into the host genome by site-specific recombination. From Mycobacterium phage L5 (Mycobacteriophage L5).
   5129..5233    -  CDS            32 (fragment): VG32_BPML5 - Protein predicted: Swiss-Prot protein existence level 4. From Mycobacterium phage L5 (Mycobacteriophage L5).
   5289..5393    +  CDS            Y4104_STRCO (fragment): Protein inferred from homology: Swiss-Prot protein existence level 3. From Streptomyces coelicolor (strain ATCC BAA-471 / A3(2) / M145).
   5451..8       +  promoter       tight TRE promoter (fragment) (across the origin): Tet-responsive promoter PTight, consisting of seven tet operator sequences followed by the minimal CMV promoter
