[The description below was written by a language model from this plasmid's Addgene catalogue record and pLannotate feature annotations shown in this document.]
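Description:
pMSR:MSMEG_0004:Dendra is a 5.5 kb shuttle plasmid built on the pMSR:Dendra backbone and catalogued both as a bacterial expression vector and as an integrating mycobacterial expression vector that uses the mycobacteriophage L5 attachment system. In E. coli it replicates from a high-copy ColE1/pUC-type origin and is selected with apramycin through the aac(3)IV acetyltransferase gene. No mycobacterial plasmid origin is annotated. Instead, the plasmid carries the phage L5 integrase gene with a flanking fragment of L5 gene 32, so maintenance in mycobacteria would depend on site-specific recombination into the chromosomal L5 attachment site. The attachment site itself is not annotated in the feature table.

The payload is the M. smegmatis open reading frame MSMEG_0004, annotated as an uncharacterised protein inferred from homology. It was inserted by ligation-independent cloning and is fused at its C terminus, through a Gly-Ala linker, to the green-to-red photoconvertible fluorescent protein Dendra2 and then a single FLAG epitope. The record names the promoter as pmycTetO, a tet-operator-containing mycobacterial promoter. The short "tight TRE" fragments flagged just upstream and across the origin most likely reflect these tet operator sequences rather than a mammalian Tet-responsive promoter. A T7 promoter sits immediately before the coding sequence and a partial T7 terminator follows the FLAG tag, which matches the stated purpose of T7-driven expression of the fusion in E. coli.

The construct belongs to a mycobacterial systems resource of tagged M. smegmatis genes. The Dendra2 tag allows fluorescence imaging and localisation of the protein, and the FLAG tag allows antibody-based detection or pull-down.
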