Addgene plasmid #159026: pMSR:MSMEG_0004:Dendra
Purpose: T7 expression of C-term fluorescent fusion in E. coli
Depositing lab: Keith Derbyshire & Joseph Wade. Depositing organization: Wadsworth Center, New York State Department of Health. Publication: A Mycobacterial Systems Resource for the Research Community. Judd JA, Canestrari J, Clark R, Joseph A, Lapierre P, Lasek-Nesselquist E, Mir M, Palumbo M, Smith C, Stone M, Upadhyay A, Wirth SE, Dedrick RM, Meier CG, Russell DA, Dills A, Dove E, Kester J, Wolf ID, Zhu J, Rubin ER, Fortune S, Hatfull GF, Gray TA, Wade JT, Derbyshire KM. mBio. 2021 Mar 2;12(2). pii: mBio.02401-20. doi: 10.1128/mBio.02401-20. PubMed 33653882.
Backbone
  Vector backbone: pMSR:Dendra
  Vector type: Bacterial Expression ; Integrating Mycobacterial Expression Vector attL5
Growth in bacteria
  Bacterial resistance: Apramycin, 25 μg/mL
  Growth temperature: 37°C
  Growth strain: DH5alpha
  Copy number: High Copy
Gene/Insert
  Gene/Insert name: MSMEG_0004
  Species: M. smegmatis
  Promoter: pmycTetO
  Tag / fusion protein: Gly-Ala Linker/Dendra2/1x Flag Tag (C terminal on insert)
  Cloning method: Ligation Independent Cloning
  Sequencing primers: 5′ TGATAGAGTTTGTCCTCCCTATCAG; 3′ TCCATATGCACCTTGACACG
Terms and licenses: Academic/Nonprofit Terms; Industry Terms: Not Available to Industry
Depositor comments: NCBI reference sequence: CP000480.1. 5' cloning site: Ase1, destroyed during cloning. 3' cloning site: HindIII, not destroyed during cloning
How to cite: pMSR:MSMEG_0004:Dendra was a gift from Keith Derbyshire & Joseph Wade (Addgene plasmid # 159026 ; http://n2t.net/addgene:159026 ; RRID:Addgene_159026)
