>Addgene plasmid #159026 | pMSR:MSMEG_0004:Dendra | depositor partial sequence | sequence record 306968 | insert sequence
ATGACCGGGCCCTTCGACGACGACGGTCCCGAGGAGGACGCGCCGGTCCCCGCTCCCCCGGATCATCTGG
CCGGTCTGCGCGGCATCGATCTGGTGCGTCGCACGCTCGAGGAGGCCCGCGGCGCGGCACGCAGCCAGGG
CAAGGATGTCGGCCGCGGCCGCAGCGGCCCGGCCCGCCGAGTTGGCGGGAACCGCAGGCGCAGAACCTGG
TCGGGGCCGGGACCCGATGCGCGGGACCCGCAACTACTCGGTGCGGTCACCCAGGACCTCGCGAAATCCC
GCGGGTGGAGCGCACGCGTCGCCGAAGGCTCGGTGATCGGCCGGTGGCGTGCGGTGGTCGGCGACCAGAT
CGCCGATCACGCGACCCCGACGGCGCTCAACGAAGGCGTGCTGACCGTGACGGCCGAGTCGACGGCGTGG
GCCACGCAGCTGCGGATGGTGCAGTCACAACTGCTGGCCAAGATCGCCGCGGTGGTCGGCGACGGTGTGG
TGACCACGTTGAAGATCGTCGGCCCCGCGGGTCCGTCGTGGCGCAAGGGCCGCTACCACGTCTCGGGACG
CGGGCCCCGCGACACCTACGGG
